Addgene plasmid #156763: pD649-HAsp-HHLA2-Fc(DAPA)-AviTag-6xHis
Purpose: Mammalian expression of cell-surface protein extracellular domain fused to Fc(DAPA)-Avi-6xHis. Protein is secreted from cells.
Depositing lab: Chris Garcia. Depositing organization: Stanford University. Publication: A Human IgSF Cell-Surface Interactome Reveals a Complex Network of Protein-Protein Interactions. Wojtowicz WM, Vielmetter J, Fernandes RA, Siepe DH, Eastman CL, Chisholm GB, Cox S, Klock H, Anderson PW, Rue SM, Miller JJ, Glaser SM, Bragstad ML, Vance J, Lam AW, Lesley SA, Zinn K, Garcia KC. Cell. 2020 Aug 20;182(4):1027-1043.e17. doi: 10.1016/j.cell.2020.07.025. PubMed 32822567.
Backbone
  Vector backbone: pD649
  Backbone size w/o insert (bp): 6106
  Vector type: Mammalian Expression
Growth in bacteria
  Bacterial resistance: Ampicillin, 100 μg/mL
  Growth temperature: 37°C
  Growth strain: DH5alpha
  Copy number: High Copy
Gene/Insert
  Gene/Insert name: HHLA2
  Species: H. sapiens (human)
  Insert size (bp): 963
  Mutation: Fc region of human IgG contains D265A and P329A mutations (DAPA)
  Entrez Gene: HHLA2 (a.k.a. B7-H5, B7-H7, B7H7, B7y)
  Promoter: CMV/SP6
  Tag / fusion protein: Fc(DAPA)-AviTag-6xHis (C terminal on backbone)
  Cloning method: Restriction Enzyme; 5′ cloning site GCGGCCGC (not destroyed); 3′ cloning site GGCGCGCC (not destroyed)
  Sequencing primers: 5′ ATTTAGGTGACACTATAG; 3′ CACGTACCAGTTGAACTTCACC
Resource information
  A portion of this plasmid was derived from a plasmid made by: synthesis by ThermoFisher
Terms and licenses: Academic/Nonprofit Terms; Industry Terms: Not Available to Industry
Depositor comments: Some plasmids in this collection may have an IS4-like element ISVsa5 family transposase upstream of the CMV promoter.
How to cite: pD649-HAsp-HHLA2-Fc(DAPA)-AviTag-6xHis was a gift from Chris Garcia (Addgene plasmid # 156763 ; http://n2t.net/addgene:156763 ; RRID:Addgene_156763)
