[The description below was written by a language model from this plasmid's Addgene catalogue record and pLannotate feature annotations shown in this document.]
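Description:
pD649-HAsp-HHLA2-Fc(DAPA)-AviTag-6xHis is a mammalian expression plasmid built on the pD649 backbone for producing a secreted, soluble form of the extracellular domain of human HHLA2 (also known as B7-H5/B7-H7), an immunoglobulin-superfamily ligand that costimulates T cells through TMIGD2. In bacteria it is maintained as a high-copy plasmid through a ColE1/pUC-type origin and selected with ampicillin via the β-lactamase gene. The annotation also picks up short remnants of KanR, lacZα, an rrnB terminator and an f1 origin, which appear to be non-functional backbone fragments.

Expression is driven by the CMV immediate-early enhancer and promoter, followed by a fragment of CMV intron A. An SP6 promoter sits just upstream of the coding region and would permit in vitro transcription. The open reading frame begins with a signal peptide (the "HAsp" of the name; the annotation tool matches this stretch to a fragment of an immunoglobulin heavy-chain leader) that directs the protein into the secretory pathway. The HHLA2 ectodomain follows, cloned between retained restriction sites, and is fused in frame to a human IgG1 Fc region. The Fc carries the D265A and P329A (DAPA) substitutions, which are generally used to reduce Fc effector functions. According to the catalogue fields, the fusion ends with an AviTag for site-specific biotinylation and a 6xHis tag for metal-affinity purification, although these small tags are not annotated in the feature table. A bGH polyadenylation signal terminates the transcript. A separate SV40/EM7-driven puromycin resistance cassette with an SV40 poly(A) signal could allow selection in mammalian cells.

The plasmid belongs to a collection made for mapping protein–protein interactions among human IgSF cell-surface proteins. The depositor notes that some members of the collection may carry an IS4-like transposase insertion upstream of the CMV promoter, but no such element is annotated here.
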