Features (pLannotate 1.2.2; 21 found; start..end, strand, type, name):
    119..143     -  CDS            KanR (fragment): aminoglycoside phosphotransferase; aph(3')-Ia; confers resistance to kanamycin
    254..842     +  rep_origin     ori: high-copy-number ColE1/pMB1/pBR322/pUC origin of replication
   1067..1084    +  terminator     rrnB T2 terminator (fragment): transcription terminator T2 from the E. coli rrnB gene
   1109..1128    -  CDS            lacZα (fragment): LacZα fragment of β-galactosidase; lacZ fragment
   1584..1600    +  protein_bind   lac operator: The lac repressor binds to the lac operator to inhibit transcription in E. coli. This inhibition can be relieved by adding lactose or isopropyl-β-D-thiogalactopyranoside (IPTG). lac repressor encoded by lacI
   1843..2146    +  enhancer       CMV enhancer: human cytomegalovirus immediate early enhancer
   2147..2350    +  promoter       CMV promoter: human cytomegalovirus (CMV) immediate early promoter
   2486..2529    +  intron         CMV intron (fragment): modified intron A from human cytomegalovirus
   2581..2599    +  promoter       SP6 promoter: promoter for bacteriophage SP6 RNA polymerase
   2603..2640    +  CDS            IgH signal sequence (fragment): signal sequence from the mouse immunoglobulin heavy chain variable region
   2692..3711    +  CDS            HHLA2 (fragment): HHLA2_HUMAN - Experimental evidence at protein level: Swiss-Prot protein existence level 1. Through interaction with TMIGD2, costimulates T-cells in the context of TCR-mediated activation. Enhances T-cell proliferation and cytokine production via an AKT-dependent signaling cascade. From Homo sapiens (Human).
   3727..4404    +  CDS            IGHG1 (fragment): IGHG1_HUMAN - Experimental evidence at protein level: Swiss-Prot protein existence level 1. Constant region of immunoglobulin heavy chains. Immunoglobulins, also known as antibodies, are membrane-bound or secreted glycoproteins produced by B lymphocytes. In the recognition phase of humoral immunity, the membrane-bound immunoglobulins serve as receptors which, upon binding of a specific antigen, trigger the clonal expansion and differentiation of B lymphocytes into immunoglobulins- secreting plasma cells. Secreted immunoglobulins mediate the effector phase of humoral immunity, which results in
   4619..4730    +  polyA_signal   bGH poly(A) signal: bovine growth hormone polyadenylation signal
   4731..4839    +  rep_origin     f1 ori (fragment): f1 bacteriophage origin of replication; arrow indicates direction of (+) strand synthesis
   4853..5182    +  promoter       SV40 promoter: SV40 enhancer and early promoter
   5230..5277    +  promoter       EM7 promoter: synthetic bacterial promoter&nbsp
   5296..5895    +  CDS            PuroR (fragment): puromycin N-acetyltransferase; pac from Streptomyces; confers resistance to puromycin
   5905..6030    +  CDS            ble (fragment): BLE_KLEPN - Experimental evidence at protein level: Swiss-Prot protein existence level 1. Binding protein with a strong affinity to the bleomycin family of antibiotics. Binds to CL990; an antimitotic-antibiotic compound. From Klebsiella pneumoniae.
   6025..6146    +  polyA_signal   SV40 poly(A) signal: SV40 polyadenylation signal
   6199..7059    -  CDS            AmpR: β-lactamase; bla; confers resistance to ampicillin, carbenicillin, and related antibiotics
   7062..89      -  promoter       AmpR promoter (fragment) (across the origin): bla
>Addgene plasmid #156763 | pD649-HAsp-HHLA2-Fc(DAPA)-AviTag-6xHis | depositor full sequence | sequence record 302635 | Full Sequence
TTTCAATATTATTGAAGCATTTATCAGGGTTATTGTCTCATGAGCGGATACATATTTGAATGTATTTAGA
AAAATAAACAAATAGGGGTCAGTGTTACAACCAATTAACCAATTCTGAACATTATCGCGAGCCCATTTAT
ACCTGAATATGGCTCATAACACCCCTTGCTCATGACCAAAATCCCTTAACGTGAGTTACGCGCGCGTCGT
TCCACTGAGCGTCAGACCCCGTAGAAAAGATCAAAGGATCTTCTTGAGATCCTTTTTTTCTGCGCGTAAT
CTGCTGCTTGCAAACAAAAAAACCACCGCTACCAGCGGTGGTTTGTTTGCCGGATCAAGAGCTACCAACT
CTTTTTCCGAAGGTAACTGGCTTCAGCAGAGCGCAGATACCAAATACTGTTCTTCTAGTGTAGCCGTAGT
TAGCCCACCACTTCAAGAACTCTGTAGCACCGCCTACATACCTCGCTCTGCTAATCCTGTTACCAGTGGC
TGCTGCCAGTGGCGATAAGTCGTGTCTTACCGGGTTGGACTCAAGACGATAGTTACCGGATAAGGCGCAG
CGGTCGGGCTGAACGGGGGGTTCGTGCACACAGCCCAGCTTGGAGCGAACGACCTACACCGAACTGAGAT
ACCTACAGCGTGAGCTATGAGAAAGCGCCACGCTTCCCGAAGGGAGAAAGGCGGACAGGTATCCGGTAAG
CGGCAGGGTCGGAACAGGAGAGCGCACGAGGGAGCTTCCAGGGGGAAACGCCTGGTATCTTTATAGTCCT
GTCGGGTTTCGCCACCTCTGACTTGAGCGTCGATTTTTGTGATGCTCGTCAGGGGGGCGGAGCCTATGGA
AAAACGCCAGCAACGCGGCCTTTTTACGGTTCCTGGCCTTTTGCTGGCCTTTTGCTCACATGTTCTTTCC
TGCGTTATCCCCTGATTCTGTGGATAACCGTATTACCGCCTTTGAGTGAGCTGATACCGCTCGCCGCAGC
CGAACGACCGAGCGCAGCGAGTCAGTGAGCGAGGAAGCGGAAGGCGAGAGTAGGGAACTGCCAGGCATCA
AACTAAGCAGAAGGCCCCTGACGGATGGCCTTTTTGCGTTTCTACAAACTCTTTCTGTGTTGTAAAACGA
CGGCCAGTCTTAAGCTCGGGCCCCCTGGGCGGTTCTGATAACGAGTAATCGTTAATCCGCAAATAACGTA
AAAACCCGCTTCGGCGGGTTTTTTTATGGGGGGAGTTTAGGGAAAGAGCATTTGTCAGAATATTTAAGGG
CGCCTGTCACTTTGCTTGATATATGAGAATTATTTAACCTTATAAATGAGAAAAAAGCAACGCACTTTAA
ATAAGATACGTTGCTTTTTCGATTGATGAACACCTATAATTAAACTATTCATCTATTATTTATGATTTTT
TGTATATACAATATTTCTAGTTTGTTAAAGAGAATTAAGAAAATAAATCTCGAAAATAATAAAGGGAAAA
TCAGTTTTTGATATCAAAATTATACATGTCAACGATAATACAAAATATAATACAAACTATAAGATGTTAT
CAGTATTTATTATCATTTAGAATAAATTTTGTGTCGCCCTTAATTGTGAGCGGATAACAATTACGAGCTT
CATGCACAGTGGCGTTGACTCAATATTGGCCATTAGCCATATTATTCATTGGTTATATAGCATAAATCAA
TATTGGCTATTGGCCATTGCATACGTTGTATCTATATCATAATATGTACATTTATATTGGCTCATGTCCA
ATATGACCGCCATGTTGGCATTGATTATTGACTAGTTATTAATAGTAATCAATTACGGGGTCATTAGTTC
ATAGCCCATATATGGAGTTCCGCGTTACATAACTTACGGTAAATGGCCCGCCTGGCTGACCGCCCAACGA
CCCCCGCCCATTGACGTCAATAATGACGTATGTTCCCATAGTAACGCCAATAGGGACTTTCCATTGACGT
CAATGGGTGGAGTATTTACGGTAAACTGCCCACTTGGCAGTACATCAAGTGTATCATATGCCAAGTACGC
CCCCTATTGACGTCAATGACGGTAAATGGCCCGCCTGGCATTATGCCCAGTACATGACCTTATGGGACTT
TCCTACTTGGCAGTACATCTACGTATTAGTCATCGCTATTACCATGGTGATGCGGTTTTGGCAGTACATC
AATGGGCGTGGATAGCGGTTTGACTCACGGGGATTTCCAAGTCTCCACCCCATTGACGTCAATGGGAGTT
TGTTTTGGCACCAAAATCAACGGGACTTTCCAAAATGTCGTAACAACTCCGCCCCATTGACGCAAATGGG
CGGTAGGCGTGTACGGTGGGAGGTCTATATAAGCAGAGCTCGTTTAGTGAACCGTCAGATCGCCTGGAGA
CGCCATCCACGCTGTTTTGACCTCCATAGAAGACACCGGGACCGATCCAGCCTCCGCGGCCGGGAACGGT
GCATTGGAACGCGGATTCCCCGTGCCAAGAGTGACGTAAGTACCGCCTATAGAGTCTATAGGCCCACCCC
CTTGGCTTCGTTAGAACGCGGCTACAATTAATACATAACCTTATGTATCATACACATACGATTTAGGTGA
CACTATAGAATAACATCCACTTTGCCTTTCTCTCCACAGGTGTCCACTCCCAGGTCCAACTGCACCTCGG
TTCTATCGAAAACGCGCCTGCTAGCGCCACCATGAAGACCATCATTGCCCTGAGCTACATCTTCTGCCTG
GTGTTCGCTGCGGCCGCCTTTCCACTGGCCTTTTTCATCTACGTGCCCATGAACGAGCAGATCGTGATCG
GCAGACTGGACGAGGACATCATCCTGCCTTCTAGCTTTGAGAGGGGCAGCGAGGTGGTCATCCACTGGAA
GTACCAGGACAGCTACAAGGTGCACAGCTACTACAAGGGCAGCGACCACCTGGAATCTCAGGACCCCAGA
TACGCCAACCGGACCAGCCTGTTCTACAACGAGATCCAGAACGGCAACGCCTCTCTGTTCTTCAGAAGAG
TGTCCCTGCTGGATGAGGGCATCTACACCTGTTACGTGGGCACCGCCATCCAAGTGATCACCAACAAGGT
GGTGCTGAAAGTGGGCGTGTTCCTGACACCTGTGATGAAGTACGAGAAGCGGAATACCAACAGCTTCCTG
ATCTGCAGCGTGCTGAGCGTGTACCCCAGACCTATCATCACCTGGAAGATGGACAACACCCCTATCAGCG
AGAACAACATGGAAGAGACAGGCAGCCTGGACAGCTTCAGCATCAACAGCCCTCTGAACATCACCGGCAG
CAACAGCAGCTACGAGTGCACCATCGAGAACAGCCTGCTGAAGCAGACATGGACCGGCAGATGGACCATG
AAGGACGGCCTGCACAAGATGCAGTCTGAGCACGTGTCCCTGAGCTGCCAGCCTGTGAACGACTACTTCA
GCCCCAACCAGGACTTCAAAGTGACCTGGTCCAGAATGAAGTCCGGCACCTTTAGCGTGCTGGCCTACTA
CCTGAGCAGCAGCCAGAACACCATCATCAACGAGAGCCGGTTCAGCTGGAACAAAGAGCTGATCAACCAG
AGCGACTTCAGCATGAACCTGATGGACCTGAACCTGAGCGACAGCGGCGAGTACCTGTGCAATATCAGCT
CCGACGAGTACACCCTGCTGACCATCCACACAGTGCACGTGGAACCTAGCCAAGAAACCGCCAGCCACAA
TGGCGCGCCGGGCGGCGACAAGACCCACACCTGCCCCCCCTGCCCAGCTCCAGAACTGCTGGGAGGGCCT
TCCGTGTTCCTGTTCCCCCCCAAGCCCAAGGACACCCTGATGATCAGCAGGACCCCCGAGGTGACCTGCG
TGGTGGTGGCCGTGTCCCACGAGGACCCAGAGGTGAAGTTCAACTGGTACGTGGACGGCGTGGAGGTGCA
CAACGCCAAGACCAAGCCCAGAGAGGAGCAGTACAACAGCACCTACAGGGTGGTGTCCGTGCTGACCGTG
CTGCACCAGGACTGGCTGAACGGCAAAGAATACAAGTGCAAAGTCTCCAACAAGGCCCTGGCTGCCCCAA
TCGAAAAGACAATCAGCAAGGCCAAGGGCCAGCCACGGGAGCCCCAGGTGTACACCCTGCCCCCCAGCCG
GGAGGAGATGACCAAGAACCAGGTGTCCCTGACCTGTCTGGTGAAGGGCTTCTACCCCAGCGATATCGCC
GTGGAGTGGGAGAGCAACGGCCAGCCCGAGAACAACTACAAGACCACCCCCCCAGTGCTGGACAGCGACG
GCAGCTTCTTCCTGTACAGCAAGCTGACCGTGGACAAGTCCAGGTGGCAGCAGGGCAACGTGTTCAGCTG
CAGCGTGATGCACGAGGCCCTGCACAACCACTACACCCAGAAGTCCCTGAGCCTGAGCCCCGGCGGCAGC
GGTCTTAATGATATTTTCGAGGCTCAGAAGATTGAGTGGCATGAACACCACCACCATCACCACTAAGGCC
GGCCTGTAGTCACTGGCACAACGCGTTACCCGGTAAGCCAATCGGGTATACACGGTCGTCATACTGCAGA
CAGGGTTCTTCTACTTTGCAAGATAGTCTTGAGTAGTAAAATAAATAGATAGAGAAAATCAGCCTCGACT
GTGCCTTCTAGTTGCCAGCCATCTGTTGTTTGCCCCTCCCCCGTGCCTTCCTTGACCCTGGAAGGTGCCA
CTCCCACTGTCCTTTCCTAATAAAATGAGGAAATTGCATCACAACACTCAACCCTATCTCGGTCTATTCT
TTTGATTTATAAGGGATTTTGCCGATTTCGGCCTATTGGTTAAAAAATGAGCTGATTTAACAAAAATTTA
ACGCGAATTAATTCTGTGGAATGTGTGTCAGTTAGGGTGTGGAAAGTCCCCAGGCTCCCCAGCAGGCAGA
AGTATGCAAAGCATGCATCTCAATTAGTCAGCAACCAGGTGTGGAAAGTCCCCAGGCTCCCCAGCAGGCA
GAAGTATGCAAAGCATGCATCTCAATTAGTCAGCAACCATAGTCCCGCCCCTAACTCCGCCCATCCCGCC
CCTAACTCCGCCCAGTTCCGCCCATTCTCCGCCCCATGGCTGACTAATTTTTTTTATTTATGCAGAGGCC
GAGGCCGCCTCTGCCTCTGAGCTATTCCAGAAGTAGTGAGGAGGCTTTTTTGGAGGCCTAGGCTTTTGCA
AAAAGCTCCCGGGAGCTTGTATATCCATTTTCGGATCTGATCAGCACGTGTTGACAATTAATCATCGGCA
TAGTATATCGGCATAGTATAATACGACAAGGTGAGGAACTAAACCATGACCGAGTACAAGCCCACGGTGC
GCCTCGCCACCCGCGACGACGTCCCCAGGGCCGTACGCACCCTCGCCGCCGCGTTCGCCGACTACCCCGC
CACGCGCCACACCGTCGATCCGGACCGCCACATCGAGCGGGTCACCGAGCTGCAAGAACTCTTCCTCACG
CGCGTCGGGCTCGACATCGGCAAGGTGTGGGTCGCGGACGACGGCGCCGCGGTGGCGGTCTGGACCACGC
CGGAGAGCGTCGAAGCGGGGGCGGTGTTCGCCGAGATCGGCCCGCGCATGGCCGAGTTGAGCGGTTCCCG
GCTGGCCGCGCAGCAACAGATGGAAGGCCTCCTGGCGCCGCACCGGCCCAAGGAGCCCGCGTGGTTCCTG
GCCACCGTCGGCGTCTCGCCCGACCACCAGGGCAAGGGTCTGGGCAGCGCCGTCGTGCTCCCCGGAGTGG
AGGCGGCCGAGCGCGCCGGGGTGCCCGCCTTCCTGGAGACATCCGCGCCCCGCAACCTCCCCTTCTACGA
GCGGCTCGGCTTCACCGTCACCGCCGACGTCGAGGTGCCCGAAGGACCGCGCACCTGGTGCATGACCCGC
AAGCCCGGTGCCTGACACGTGCTACGAGATTTCGATTCCACCGCCGCCTTCTATGAAAGGTTGGGCTTCG
GAATCGTTTTCCGGGACGCCGGCTGGATGATCCTCCAGCGCGGGGATCTCATGCTGGAGTTCTTCGCCCA
CCCCAACTTGTTTATTGCAGCTTATAATGGTTACAAATAAAGCAATAGCATCACAAATTTCACAAATAAA
GCATTTTTTTCACTGCATTCTAGTTGTGGTTTGTCCAAACTCATCAATGTATCTTATCATGTCTGTATAC
CGTCGACCTCTAGCTAGAGCTTGGCGTAATCATGGTCATTACCAATGCTTAATCAGTGAGGCACCTATCT
CAGCGATCTGTCTATTTCGTTCATCCATAGTTGCCTGACTCCCCGTCGTGTAGATAACTACGATACGGGA
GGGCTTACCATCTGGCCCCAGCGCTGCGATGATACCGCGAGAACCACGCTCACCGGCTCCGGATTTATCA
GCAATAAACCAGCCAGCCGGAAGGGCCGAGCGCAGAAGTGGTCCTGCAACTTTATCCGCCTCCATCCAGT
CTATTAATTGTTGCCGGGAAGCTAGAGTAAGTAGTTCGCCAGTTAATAGTTTGCGCAACGTTGTTGCCAT
CGCTACAGGCATCGTGGTGTCACGCTCGTCGTTTGGTATGGCTTCATTCAGCTCCGGTTCCCAACGATCA
AGGCGAGTTACATGATCCCCCATGTTGTGCAAAAAAGCGGTTAGCTCCTTCGGTCCTCCGATCGTTGTCA
GAAGTAAGTTGGCCGCAGTGTTATCACTCATGGTTATGGCAGCACTGCATAATTCTCTTACTGTCATGCC
ATCCGTAAGATGCTTTTCTGTGACTGGTGAGTACTCAACCAAGTCATTCTGAGAATAGTGTATGCGGCGA
CCGAGTTGCTCTTGCCCGGCGTCAATACGGGATAATACCGCGCCACATAGCAGAACTTTAAAAGTGCTCA
TCATTGGAAAACGTTCTTCGGGGCGAAAACTCTCAAGGATCTTACCGCTGTTGAGATCCAGTTCGATGTA
ACCCACTCGTGCACCCAACTGATCTTCAGCATCTTTTACTTTCACCAGCGTTTCTGGGTGAGCAAAAACA
GGAAGGCAAAATGCCGCAAAAAAGGGAATAAGGGCGACACGGAAATGTTGAATACTCATATTCTTCCTT
