>Addgene plasmid #156763 | pD649-HAsp-HHLA2-Fc(DAPA)-AviTag-6xHis | depositor partial sequence | sequence record 302636 | insert (extracellular domain)
TTTCCACTGGCCTTTTTCATCTACGTGCCCATGAACGAGCAGATCGTGATCGGCAGACTGGACGAGGACA
TCATCCTGCCTTCTAGCTTTGAGAGGGGCAGCGAGGTGGTCATCCACTGGAAGTACCAGGACAGCTACAA
GGTGCACAGCTACTACAAGGGCAGCGACCACCTGGAATCTCAGGACCCCAGATACGCCAACCGGACCAGC
CTGTTCTACAACGAGATCCAGAACGGCAACGCCTCTCTGTTCTTCAGAAGAGTGTCCCTGCTGGATGAGG
GCATCTACACCTGTTACGTGGGCACCGCCATCCAAGTGATCACCAACAAGGTGGTGCTGAAAGTGGGCGT
GTTCCTGACACCTGTGATGAAGTACGAGAAGCGGAATACCAACAGCTTCCTGATCTGCAGCGTGCTGAGC
GTGTACCCCAGACCTATCATCACCTGGAAGATGGACAACACCCCTATCAGCGAGAACAACATGGAAGAGA
CAGGCAGCCTGGACAGCTTCAGCATCAACAGCCCTCTGAACATCACCGGCAGCAACAGCAGCTACGAGTG
CACCATCGAGAACAGCCTGCTGAAGCAGACATGGACCGGCAGATGGACCATGAAGGACGGCCTGCACAAG
ATGCAGTCTGAGCACGTGTCCCTGAGCTGCCAGCCTGTGAACGACTACTTCAGCCCCAACCAGGACTTCA
AAGTGACCTGGTCCAGAATGAAGTCCGGCACCTTTAGCGTGCTGGCCTACTACCTGAGCAGCAGCCAGAA
CACCATCATCAACGAGAGCCGGTTCAGCTGGAACAAAGAGCTGATCAACCAGAGCGACTTCAGCATGAAC
CTGATGGACCTGAACCTGAGCGACAGCGGCGAGTACCTGTGCAATATCAGCTCCGACGAGTACACCCTGC
TGACCATCCACACAGTGCACGTGGAACCTAGCCAAGAAACCGCCAGCCACAAT
